Addgene plasmid #113675: pcDNA-LUCI-GECO1
Purpose: Genetically-encoded ratiometric bioluminescent Ca2+ indicator based on GCaMP6s
Depositing lab: Robert Campbell. Depositing organization: University of Alberta. Publication: A bioluminescent Ca2+ indicator based on a topological variant of GCaMP6s. Qian Y, Rancic V, Wu J, Ballanyi K, Campbell RE. Chembiochem. 2018 Jun 22. doi: 10.1002/cbic.201800255. PubMed 29934970.
Backbone
  Vector backbone: pcDNA3.1
  Backbone size w/o insert (bp): 4000
  Total vector size (bp): 5000
  Vector type: Mammalian Expression
Growth in bacteria
  Bacterial resistance: Ampicillin, 100 μg/mL
  Growth temperature: 37°C
  Growth strain: DH5alpha
  Copy number: High Copy
Gene/Insert
  Gene/Insert name: LUCI-GECO1
  Species: Synthetic
  Insert size (bp): 1758
  Promoter: CMV
  Cloning method: Restriction Enzyme; 5′ cloning site XhoI (not destroyed); 3′ cloning site HindIII (not destroyed)
  Sequencing primers: 5′ CMV-F; 3′ BGH-rev
Terms and licenses: Academic/Nonprofit Terms; Industry Terms: Not Available to Industry
How to cite: pcDNA-LUCI-GECO1 was a gift from Robert Campbell (Addgene plasmid # 113675 ; http://n2t.net/addgene:113675 ; RRID:Addgene_113675)
