[The description below was written by a language model from this plasmid's Addgene catalogue record and pLannotate feature annotations shown in this document.]
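Description:
pcDNA-LUCI-GECO1 is a mammalian expression plasmid built on the pcDNA3.1 backbone that encodes LUCI-GECO1, a synthetic, genetically encoded ratiometric bioluminescent Ca2+ indicator derived from GCaMP6s. It is propagated in E. coli through a high-copy ColE1/pUC-type origin with ampicillin selection (AmpR under its own bla promoter). An f1 origin is also present. For selection in mammalian cells, the backbone carries a neomycin/kanamycin phosphotransferase gene driven by the SV40 early promoter and terminated by an SV40 poly(A) signal. The catalogue lists a total size of about 5 kb, whereas the sequenced record underlying the feature table is 7,125 nt, so the catalogue sizes appear to be rough estimates.

The roughly 1.76 kb insert was cloned between XhoI and HindIII sites. It sits downstream of the CMV immediate-early enhancer and promoter, with a T7 promoter just upstream of the coding region, and is followed by the bGH polyadenylation signal. The annotation resolves the open reading frame into a codon-optimised NanoLuc luciferase, a large GCaMP6s-derived segment, a calmodulin-binding peptide from smooth muscle myosin light chain kinase, and a C-terminal fluorescent protein fragment that the software matched to a Venus fragment. This order fits the associated publication's description of a topological variant of GCaMP6s, in which the sensor's domains are rearranged relative to the parent. The likely mechanism is that NanoLuc supplies bioluminescent energy that is transferred to the Ca2+-sensitive fluorescent protein, so the ratio of the two emission bands would report Ca2+ concentration without excitation light, although the record does not spell this out. The plasmid is suited to transient or stable expression in mammalian cells for bioluminescent Ca2+ imaging.
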