Features (pLannotate 1.2.2; 23 found; start..end, strand, type, name):
      1..380     +  enhancer       CMV enhancer: human cytomegalovirus immediate early enhancer
    381..584     +  promoter       CMV promoter: human cytomegalovirus (CMV) immediate early promoter
    580..613     +  LTR            5' LTR (truncated) (fragment): truncated 5' long terminal repeat (LTR) from HIV-1
    629..647     +  promoter       T7 promoter: promoter for bacteriophage T7 RNA polymerase
    690..1202    +  CDS            Nluc: NanoLuc® luciferase human codon-optimized
   1208..2084    +  CDS            GCaMP6s (fragment): improved fluorescent protein-based calcium sensor (Chen et al., 2013)
   2112..2168    +  CDS            calmodulin-binding peptide: calmodulin-binding peptide from avian smooth muscle myosin light chain kinase
   2193..2444    +  CDS            VC155: C-terminal fragment of mVenus for use in bimolecular fluorescence complementation (BiFC) (Kodama and Hu, 2010)
   2488..2712    +  polyA_signal   bGH poly(A) signal: bovine growth hormone polyadenylation signal
   2716..2737    +  promoter       SV40 promoter (fragment): SV40 enhancer and early promoter
   2758..3186    +  rep_origin     f1 ori (sequence partly withheld): f1 bacteriophage origin of replication; arrow indicates direction of (+) strand synthesis
   3200..3529    +  promoter       SV40 promoter: SV40 enhancer and early promoter
   3596..4387    +  CDS            neo: KKA2_KLEPN - Also known as kan, nptII. Experimental evidence at protein level: Swiss-Prot protein existence level 1. Resistance to kanamycin, neomycin, paromomycin, ribostamycin, butirosin and gentamicin B. From Klebsiella pneumoniae.
   4411..4569    +  CDS            ble (fragment): BLE_KLEPN - Experimental evidence at protein level: Swiss-Prot protein existence level 1. Binding protein with a strong affinity to the bleomycin family of antibiotics. Binds to CL990; an antimitotic-antibiotic compound. From Klebsiella pneumoniae.
   4564..4685    +  polyA_signal   SV40 poly(A) signal: SV40 polyadenylation signal
   4758..4774    -  protein_bind   lac operator: The lac repressor binds to the lac operator to inhibit transcription in E. coli. This inhibition can be relieved by adding lactose or isopropyl-β-D-thiogalactopyranoside (IPTG). lac repressor encoded by lacI
   4782..4812    -  promoter       lac promoter: promoter for the E. coli lac operon
   4827..4848    -  protein_bind   CAP binding site: CAP binding activates transcription in the presence of cAMP. E. coli catabolite activator protein
   4861..4953    -  CDS            lacI (fragment): lac repressor; lacI; The lac repressor binds to the lac operator to inhibit transcription in E. coli. This inhibition can be relieved by adding lactose or isopropyl-β-D-thiogalactopyranoside (IPTG).
   5136..5724    -  rep_origin     ori: high-copy-number ColE1/pMB1/pBR322/pUC origin of replication
   5895..6755    -  CDS            AmpR: β-lactamase; bla; confers resistance to ampicillin, carbenicillin, and related antibiotics
   6756..6860    -  promoter       AmpR promoter: bla
   6919..6971    -  misc_feature   bom (fragment): basis of mobility region from pBR322
>Addgene plasmid #113675 | pcDNA-LUCI-GECO1 | addgene full sequence | sequence record 218119 | Addgene NGS Result
GACATTGATTATTGACTAGTTATTAATAGTAATCAATTACGGGGTCATTAGTTCATAGCCCATATATGGA
GTTCCGCGTTACATAACTTACGGTAAATGGCCCGCCTGGCTGACCGCCCAACGACCCCCGCCCATTGACG
TCAATAATGACGTATGTTCCCATAGTAACGCCAATAGGGACTTTCCATTGACGTCAATGGGTGGAGTATT
TACGGTAAACTGCCCACTTGGCAGTACATCAAGTGTATCATATGCCAAGTACGCCCCCTATTGACGTCAA
TGACGGTAAATGGCCCGCCTGGCATTATGCCCAGTACATGACCTTATGGGACTTTCCTACTTGGCAGTAC
ATCTACGTATTAGTCATCGCTATTACCATGGTGATGCGGTTTTGGCAGTACATCAATGGGCGTGGATAGC
GGTTTGACTCACGGGGATTTCCAAGTCTCCACCCCATTGACGTCAATGGGAGTTTGTTTTGGCACCAAAA
TCAACGGGACTTTCCAAAATGTCGTAACAACTCCGCCCCATTGACGCAAATGGGCGGTAGGCGTGTACGG
TGGGAGGTCTATATAAGCAGAGCTCTCTGGCTAACTAGAGAACCCACTGCTTACTGGCTTATCGAAATTA
ATACGACTCACTATAGGGAGACCCAAGCTGGCTAGCGTGCCGCCACCATGGCCTCGAGAATGGTCTTCAC
ACTCGAAGATTTCGTTGGGGACTGGCGACAGACAGCCGGCTACAACCTGGACCAAGTCCTTGAACAGGGA
GGTGTGTCCAGTTTGTTTCAGAATCTCGGGGTGTCCGTAACTCCGATCCAAAGGATTGTCCTGAGCGGTG
AAAATGGGCTGAAGATCGACATCCATGTCATCATCCCGTATGAAGGTCTGAGCGGCGACCAAATGGGCCA
GATCGAAAAAATTTTTAAGGTGGTGTACCCTGTGGATGATCATCACTTTAAGGTGATCCTGCACTATGGC
ACACTGGTAATCGACGGGGTTACGCCGAACATGATCGACTATTTCGGACGGCCGTATGAAGGCATCGCCG
TGTTCGACGGCAAAAAGATCACTGTAACAGGGACCCTGTGGAACGGCAACAAAATTATCGACGAGCGCCT
GATCAACCCCGACGGCTCCCTGCTGTTCCGAGTAACCATCAACGGAGTGACCGGCTGGCGGCTGTGCGAA
CGCATTCTGGCGCGGAAGAGCAAGGGCGAGGAGCTGTTCACCGGGGTGGTGCCCATCCTGGTCGAGCTGG
ACGGCGACGTAAACGGCCACAAGTTCAGCGTGTCCGGCGAGGGTGAGGGCGATGCCACCTACGGCAAGCT
GACCCTGAAGTTCATCTGCACCACCGGCAAGCTGCCCGTGCCCTGGCCCACCCTCGTGACCACCCTGACC
TACGGCGTGCAGTGCTTCAGCCGCTACCCCGACCACATGAAGCAGCACGACTTCTTCAAGTCCGCCATGC
CCGAAGGCTACATCCAGGAGCGCACCATCTTCTTCAAGGACGACGGCAACTACAAGACCCGCGCCGAGGT
GAAGTTCGAGGGCGACACCCTGGTGAACCGCATCGAGCTGAAGGGCATCGACTTCAAGGAGGACGGCAAC
ATCCTGGGGCACAAGCTGGAGTACAACCTGCCGGACCAACTGACTGAAGAGCAGATCGCAGAATTTAAAG
AGGCTTTCTCCCTATTTGACAAGGACGGGGATGGGACAATAACAACCAAGGAGCTGGGGACGGTGATGCG
GTCTCTGGGGCAGAACCCCACAGAAGCAGAGCTGCAGGACATGATCAATGAAGTAGATGCCGACGGTGAC
GGCACAATCGACTTCCCTGAGTTCCTGACAATGATGGCAAGAAAAATGAAATACAGGGACACGGAAGAAG
AAATTAGAGAAGCGTTCGGTGTGTTTGATAAGGATGGCAATGGCTACATCAGTGCAGCAGAGCTTCGCCA
CGTGATGACAAACCTTGGAGAGAAGTTAACAGATGAAGAGGTTGATGAAATGATCAGGGAAGCAGACATC
GATGGGGATGGTCAGGTAAACTACGAAGAGTTTGTACAAATGATGACAGCGAAGGGTGGCGGAGGTTCTG
TCGACTCATCACGTCGTAAGTGGAATAAGACAGGTCACGCAGTCAGAGCTATAGGTCGGCTGAGCTCACT
CGAGAACGTCTATATCAAGGCCGACAAGCAGAAGAACGGCATCAAGGCGAACTTCCACATCCGCCACAAC
ATCGAGGACGGCGGCGTGCAGCTCGCCTACCACTACCAGCAGAACACCCCCATCGGCGACGGCCCCGTGC
TGCTGCCCGACAACCACTACCTGAGCGTGCAGTCCAAACTTTCGAAAGACCCCAACGAGAAGCGCGATCA
CATGGTCCTGCTGGAGTTCGTGACCGCCGCCGGGATCACTCTCGGCATGGACGAGCTGTACAAGTAAGCG
GCCGCGACAAGCTTGGTAAACCGCTGATCAGCCTCGACTGTGCCTTCTAGTTGCCAGCCATCTGTTGTTT
GCCCCTCCCCCGTGCCTTCCTTGACCCTGGAAGGTGCCACTCCCACTGTCCTTTCCTAATAAAATGAGGA
AATTGCATCGCATTGTCTGAGTAGGTGTCATTCTATTCTGGGGGGTGGGGTGGGGCAGGACAGCAAGGGG
GAGGATTGGGAAGACAATAGCAGGCATGCTGGGGATGCGGTGGGCTCTATGGCTTCTGAGGCGGAAAGAA
CCAGCTGGGGCTCTAGGGGGTATCCCC
[124 nt withheld, positions 2758-2881]
C
[91 nt withheld, positions 2883-2973]
A
[49 nt withheld, positions 2975-3023]
CCTTTGACGTTGGAGTCCACGTTCTTT
[37 nt withheld, positions 3051-3087]
ACCCTATCTCGGTCTATTCTTTTGATTTATAAGGGATTTTGCCGATTTCGGCCTATTGGTTAAAAAATGA
GCTGATTTAACAAAAATTTAACGCGAATTAATTCTGTGGAATGTGTGTCAGTTAGGGTGTGGAAAGTCCC
CAGGCTCCCCAGCAGGCAGAAGTATGCAAAGCATGCATCTCAATTAGTCAGCAACCAGGTGTGGAAAGTC
CCCAGGCTCCCCAGCAGGCAGAAGTATGCAAAGCATGCATCTCAATTAGTCAGCAACCATAGTCCCGCCC
CTAACTCCGCCCATCCCGCCCCTAACTCCGCCCAGTTCCGCCCATTCTCCGCCCCATGGCTGACTAATTT
TTTTTATTTATGCAGAGGCCGAGGCCGCCTCTGCCTCTGAGCTATTCCAGAAGTAGTGAGGAGGCTTTTT
TGGAGGCCTAGGCTTTTGCAAAAAGCTCCCGGGAGCTTGTATATCCATTTTCGGATCTGATCAAGAGACA
GGATGAGGATCGTTTCGCATGATTGAACAAGATGGATTGCACGCAGGTTCTCCGGCCGCTTGGGTGGAGA
GGCTATTCGGCTATGACTGGGCACAACAGACAATCGGCTGCTCTGATGCCGCCGTGTTCCGGCTGTCAGC
GCAGGGGCGCCCGGTTCTTTTTGTCAAGACCGACCTGTCCGGTGCCCTGAATGAACTGCAGGACGAGGCA
GCGCGGCTATCGTGGCTGGCCACGACGGGCGTTCCTTGCGCAGCTGTGCTCGACGTTGTCACTGAAGCGG
GAAGGGACTGGCTGCTATTGGGCGAAGTGCCGGGGCAGGATCTCCTGTCATCTCACCTTGCTCCTGCCGA
GAAAGTATCCATCATGGCTGATGCAATGCGGCGGCTGCATACGCTTGATCCGGCTACCTGCCCATTCGAC
CACCAAGCGAAACATCGCATCGAGCGAGCACGTACTCGGATGGAAGCCGGTCTTGTCGATCAGGATGATC
TGGACGAAGAGCATCAGGGGCTCGCGCCAGCCGAACTGTTCGCCAGGCTCAAGGCGCGCATGCCCGACGG
CGAGGATCTCGTCGTGACCCATGGCGATGCCTGCTTGCCGAATATCATGGTGGAAAATGGCCGCTTTTCT
GGATTCATCGACTGTGGCCGGCTGGGTGTGGCGGACCGCTATCAGGACATAGCGTTGGCTACCCGTGATA
TTGCTGAAGAGCTTGGCGGCGAATGGGCTGACCGCTTCCTCGTGCTTTACGGTATCGCCGCTCCCGATTC
GCAGCGCATCGCCTTCTATCGCCTTCTTGACGAGTTCTTCTGAGCGGGACTCTGGGGTTCGAAATGACCG
ACCAAGCGACGCCCAACCTGCCATCACGAGATTTCGATTCCACCGCCGCCTTCTATGAAAGGTTGGGCTT
CGGAATCGTTTTCCGGGACGCCGGCTGGATGATCCTCCAGCGCGGGGATCTCATGCTGGAGTTCTTCGCC
CACCCCAACTTGTTTATTGCAGCTTATAATGGTTACAAATAAAGCAATAGCATCACAAATTTCACAAATA
AAGCATTTTTTTCACTGCATTCTAGTTGTGGTTTGTCCAAACTCATCAATGTATCTTATCATGTCTGTAT
ACCGTCGACCTCTAGCTAGAGCTTGGCGTAATCATGGTCATAGCTGTTTCCTGTGTGAAATTGTTATCCG
CTCACAATTCCACACAACATACGAGCCGGAAGCATAAAGTGTAAAGCCTGGGGTGCCTAATGAGTGAGCT
AACTCACATTAATTGCGTTGCGCTCACTGCCCGCTTTCCAGTCGGGAAACCTGTCGTGCCAGCTGCATTA
ATGAATCGGCCAACGCGCGGGGAGAGGCGGTTTGCGTATTGGGCGCTCTTCCGCTTCCTCGCTCACTGAC
TCGCTGCGCTCGGTCGTTCGGCTGCGGCGAGCGGTATCAGCTCACTCAAAGGCGGTAATACGGTTATCCA
CAGAATCAGGGGATAACGCAGGAAAGAACATGTGAGCAAAAGGCCAGCAAAAGGCCAGGAACCGTAAAAA
GGCCGCGTTGCTGGCGTTTTTCCATAGGCTCCGCCCCCCTGACGAGCATCACAAAAATCGACGCTCAAGT
CAGAGGTGGCGAAACCCGACAGGACTATAAAGATACCAGGCGTTTCCCCCTGGAAGCTCCCTCGTGCGCT
CTCCTGTTCCGACCCTGCCGCTTACCGGATACCTGTCCGCCTTTCTCCCTTCGGGAAGCGTGGCGCTTTC
TCATAGCTCACGCTATAGGTATCTCAGTTCGGTGTAGGTCGTTCGCTCCAAGCTGGGCTGTGTGCACGAA
CCCCCCGTTCAGCCCGACCGCTGCGCCTTATCCGGTAACTATCGTCTTGAGTCCAACCCGGTAAGACACG
ACTTATCGCCACTGGCAGCAGCCACTGGTAACAGGATTAGCAGAGCGAGGTATGTAGGCGGTGCTACAGA
GTTCTTGAAGTGGTGGCCTAACTACGGCTACACTAGAAGAACAGTATTTGGTATCTGCGCTCTGCTGAAG
CCAGTTACCTTCGGAAAAAGAGTTGGTAGCTCTTGATCCGGCAAACAAACCACCGCTGGTAGCGGTGGTT
TTTTTGTTTGCAAGCAGCAGATTACGCGCAGAAAAAAAGGATCTCAAGAAGATCCTTTGATCTTTTCTAC
GGGGTCTGACGCTCAGTGGAACGAAAACTCACGTTAAGGGATTTTGGTCATGAGATTATCAAAAAGGATC
TTCACCTAGATCCTTTTAAATTAAAAATGAAGTTTTAAATCAATCTAAAGTATATATGAGTAAACTTGGT
CTGACAGTTACCAATGCTTAATCAGTGAGGCACCTATCTCAGCGATCTGTCTATTTCGTTCATCCATAGT
TGCCTGACTCCCCGTCGTGTAGATAACTACGATACGGGAGGGCTTACCATCTGGCCCCAGTGCTGCAATG
ATACCGCGAGACCCACGCTCACCGGCTCCAGATTTATCAGCAATAAACCAGCCAGCCGGAAGGGCCGAGC
GCAGAAGTGGTCCTGCAACTTTATCCGCCTCCATCCAGTCTATTAATTGTTGCCGGGAAGCTAGAGTAAG
TAGTTCGCCAGTTAATAGTTTGCGCAACGTTGTTGCCATTGCTACAGGCATCGTGGTGTCACGCTCGTCG
TTTGGTATGGCTTCATTCAGCTCCGGTTCCCAACGATCAAGGCGAGTTACATGATCCCCCATGTTGTGCA
AAAAAGCGGTTAGCTCCTTCGGTCCTCCGATCGTTGTCAGAAGTAAGTTGGCCGCAGTGTTATCACTCAT
GGTTATGGCAGCACTGCATAATTCTCTTACTGTCATGCCATCCGTAAGATGCTTTTCTGTGACTGGTGAG
TACTCAACCAAGTCATTCTGAGAATAGTGTATGCGGCGACCGAGTTGCTCTTGCCCGGCGTCAATACGGG
ATAATACCGCGCCACATAGCAGAACTTTAAAAGTGCTCATCATTGGAAAACGTTCTTCGGGGCGAAAACT
CTCAAGGATCTTACCGCTGTTGAGATCCAGTTCGATGTAACCCACTCGTGCACCCAACTGATCTTCAGCA
TCTTTTACTTTCACCAGCGTTTCTGGGTGAGCAAAAACAGGAAGGCAAAATGCCGCAAAAAAGGGAATAA
GGGCGACACGGAAATGTTGAATACTCATACTCTTCCTTTTTCAATATTATTGAAGCATTTATCAGGGTTA
TTGTCTCATGAGCGGATACATATTTGAATGTATTTAGAAAAATAAACAAATAGGGGTTCCGCGCACATTT
CCCCGAAAAGTGCCACCTGACGTCGACGGATCGGGAGATCTCCCGATCCCCTATGGTGCACTCTCAGTAC
AATCTGCTCTGATGCCGCATAGTTAAGCCAGTATCTGCTCCCTGCTTGTGTGTTGGAGGTCGCTGAGTAG
TGCGCGAGCAAAATTTAAGCTACAACAAGGCAAGGCTTGACCGACAATTGCATGAAGAATCTGCTTAGGG
TTAGGCGTTTTGCGCTGCTTCGCGATGTACGGGCCAGATATACGCGTT
