>Addgene plasmid #113675 | pcDNA-LUCI-GECO1 | depositor partial sequence | sequence record 214607 | sequence of LUCI-GECO1
ATGGTCTTCACACTCGAAGATTTCGTTGGGGACTGGCGACAGACAGCCGGCTACAACCTGGACCAAGTCC
TTGAACAGGGAGGTGTGTCCAGTTTGTTTCAGAATCTCGGGGTGTCCGTAACTCCGATCCAAAGGATTGT
CCTGAGCGGTGAAAATGGGCTGAAGATCGACATCCATGTCATCATCCCGTATGAAGGTCTGAGCGGCGAC
CAAATGGGCCAGATCGAAAAAATTTTTAAGGTGGTGTACCCTGTGGATGATCATCACTTTAAGGTGATCC
TGCACTATGGCACACTGGTAATCGACGGGGTTACGCCGAACATGATCGACTATTTCGGACGGCCGTATGA
AGGCATCGCCGTGTTCGACGGCAAAAAGATCACTGTAACAGGGACCCTGTGGAACGGCAACAAAATTATC
GACGAGCGCCTGATCAACCCCGACGGCTCCCTGCTGTTCCGAGTAACCATCAACGGAGTGACCGGCTGGC
GGCTGTGCGAACGCATTCTGGCGCGGAAGAGCAAGGGCGAGGAGCTGTTCACCGGGGTGGTGCCCATCCT
GGTCGAGCTGGACGGCGACGTAAACGGCCACAAGTTCAGCGTGTCCGGCGAGGGTGAGGGCGATGCCACC
TACGGCAAGCTGACCCTGAAGTTCATCTGCACCACCGGCAAGCTGCCCGTGCCCTGGCCCACCCTCGTGA
CCACCCTGACCTACGGCGTGCAGTGCTTCAGCCGCTACCCCGACCACATGAAGCAGCACGACTTCTTCAA
GTCCGCCATGCCCGAAGGCTACATCCAGGAGCGCACCATCTTCTTCAAGGACGACGGCAACTACAAGACC
CGCGCCGAGGTGAAGTTCGAGGGCGACACCCTGGTGAACCGCATCGAGCTGAAGGGCATCGACTTCAAGG
AGGACGGCAACATCCTGGGGCACAAGCTGGAGTACAACCTGCCGGACCAACTGACTGAAGAGCAGATCGC
AGAATTTAAAGAGGCTTTCTCCCTATTTGACAAGGACGGGGATGGGACAATAACAACCAAGGAGCTGGGG
ACGGTGATGCGGTCTCTGGGGCAGAACCCCACAGAAGCAGAGCTGCAGGACATGATCAATGAAGTAGATG
CCGACGGTGACGGCACAATCGACTTCCCTGAGTTCCTGACAATGATGGCAAGAAAAATGAAATACAGGGA
CACGGAAGAAGAAATTAGAGAAGCGTTCGGTGTGTTTGATAAGGATGGCAATGGCTACATCAGTGCAGCA
GAGCTTCGCCACGTGATGACAAACCTTGGAGAGAAGTTAACAGATGAAGAGGTTGATGAAATGATCAGGG
AAGCAGACATCGATGGGGATGGTCAGGTAAACTACGAAGAGTTTGTACAAATGATGACAGCGAAGGGTGG
CGGAGGTTCTGTCGACTCATCACGTCGTAAGTGGAATAAGACAGGTCACGCAGTCAGAGCTATAGGTCGG
CTGAGCTCACTCGAGAACGTCTATATCAAGGCCGACAAGCAGAAGAACGGCATCAAGGCGAACTTCCACA
TCCGCCACAACATCGAGGACGGCGGCGTGCAGCTCGCCTACCACTACCAGCAGAACACCCCCATCGGCGA
CGGCCCCGTGCTGCTGCCCGACAACCACTACCTGAGCGTGCAGTCCAAACTTTCGAAAGACCCCAACGAG
AAGCGCGATCACATGGTCCTGCTGGAGTTCGTGACCGCCGCCGGGATCACTCTCGGCATGGACGAGCTGT
ACAAGTAA
